>Addgene plasmid #108297 | pX459V2.0-eSpCas9(1.1)+K810A | addgene full sequence | sequence record 210980 | Addgene NGS Result
GAGGGCCTATTTCCCATGATTCCTTCATATTTGCATATACGATACAAGGCTGTTAGAGAGATAATTGGAA
TTAATTTGACTGTAAACACAAAGATATTAGTACAAAATACGTGACGTAGAAAGTAATAATTTCTTGGGTA
GTTTGCAGTTTTAAAATTATGTTTTAAAATGGACTATCATATGCTTACCGTAACTTGAAAGTATTTCGAT
TTCTTGGCTTTATATATCTTGTGGAAAGGACGAAACACCGGGTCTTCGAGAAGACCTGTTTTAGAGCTAG
AAATAGCAAGTTAAAATAAGGCTAGTCCGTTATCAACTTGAAAAAGTGGCACCGAGTCGGTGCTTTTTTG
TTTTAGAGCTAGAAATAGCAAGTTAAAATAAGGCTAGTCCGTTTTTAGCGCGTGCGCCAATTCTGCAGAC
AAATGGCTCTAGAGGTACCCGTTACATAACTTACGGTAAATGGCCCGCCTGGCTGACCGCCCAACGACCC
CCGCCCATTGACGTCAATAGTAACGCCAATAGGGACTTTCCATTGACGTCAATGGGTGGAGTATTTACGG
TAAACTGCCCACTTGGCAGTACATCAAGTGTATCATATGCCAAGTACGCCCCCTATTGACGTCAATGACG
GTAAATGGCCCGCCTGGCATTGTGCCCAGTACATGACCTTATGGGACTTTCCTACTTGGCAGTACATCTA
CGTATTAGTCATCGCTATTACCATGGTCGAGGTGAGCCCCACGTTCTGCTTCACTCTCCCCATCTCCCCC
CCCTCCCCACCCCCAATTTTGTATTTATTTATTTTTTAATTATTTTGTGCAGCGATGGGGGCGGGGGGGG
GGGGGGGGCGCGCGCCAGGCGGGGCGGGGGGGGGGGGGGGGGGGGGGGGGGCGGGGCGGGGAGGTGCGGC
GGCAGCCAATCAGAGCGGCGCGCTCCGAAAGTTTCCTTTTATGGCGAGGCGGCGGCGGCGGCGGCCCTAT
AAAAAGCGAAGCGCGCGGCGGGCGGGAGTCGCTGCGCGCTGCCTTCGCCCCGTGCCCCGCTCCGCCGCCG
CCTCGCGCCGCCCGCCCCGGCTCTGACTGACCGCGTTACTCCCACAGGTGAGCGGGCGGGACGGCCCTTC
TCCTCCGGGCTGTAATTAGCTGAGCAAGAGGTAAGGGTTTAAGGGATGGTTGGTTGGTGGGGTATTAATG
TTTAATTACCTGGAGCACCTGCCTGAAATCACTTTTTTTCAGGTTGGACCGGTGCCACCATGGACTATAA
GGACCACGACGGAGACTACAAGGATCATGATATTGATTACAAAGACGATGACGATAAGATGGCCCCAAAG
AAGAAGCGGAAGGTCGGTATCCACGGAGTCCCAGCAGCCGACAAGAAGTACAGCATCGGCCTGGACATCG
GCACCAACTCTGTGGGCTGGGCCGTGATCACCGACGAGTACAAGGTGCCCAGCAAGAAATTCAAGGTGCT
GGGCAACACCGACCGGCACAGCATCAAGAAGAACCTGATCGGAGCCCTGCTGTTCGACAGCGGCGAAACA
GCCGAGGCCACCCGGCTGAAGAGAACCGCCAGAAGAAGATACACCAGACGGAAGAACCGGATCTGCTATC
TGCAAGAGATCTTCAGCAACGAGATGGCCAAGGTGGACGACAGCTTCTTCCACAGACTGGAAGAGTCCTT
CCTGGTGGAAGAGGATAAGAAGCACGAGCGGCACCCCATCTTCGGCAACATCGTGGACGAGGTGGCCTAC
CACGAGAAGTACCCCACCATCTACCACCTGAGAAAGAAACTGGTGGACAGCACCGACAAGGCCGACCTGC
GGCTGATCTATCTGGCCCTGGCCCACATGATCAAGTTCCGGGGCCACTTCCTGATCGAGGGCGACCTGAA
CCCCGACAACAGCGACGTGGACAAGCTGTTCATCCAGCTGGTGCAGACCTACAACCAGCTGTTCGAGGAA
AACCCCATCAACGCCAGCGGCGTGGACGCCAAGGCCATCCTGTCTGCCAGACTGAGCAAGAGCAGACGGC
TGGAAAATCTGATCGCCCAGCTGCCCGGCGAGAAGAAGAATGGCCTGTTCGGAAACCTGATTGCCCTGAG
CCTGGGCCTGACCCCCAACTTCAAGAGCAACTTCGACCTGGCCGAGGATGCCAAACTGCAGCTGAGCAAG
GACACCTACGACGACGACCTGGACAACCTGCTGGCCCAGATCGGCGACCAGTACGCCGACCTGTTTCTGG
CCGCCAAGAACCTGTCCGACGCCATCCTGCTGAGCGACATCCTGAGAGTGAACACCGAGATCACCAAGGC
CCCCCTGAGCGCCTCTATGATCAAGAGATACGACGAGCACCACCAGGACCTGACCCTGCTGAAAGCTCTC
GTGCGGCAGCAGCTGCCTGAGAAGTACAAAGAGATTTTCTTCGACCAGAGCAAGAACGGCTACGCCGGCT
ACATTGACGGCGGAGCCAGCCAGGAAGAGTTCTACAAGTTCATCAAGCCCATCCTGGAAAAGATGGACGG
CACCGAGGAACTGCTCGTGAAGCTGAACAGAGAGGACCTGCTGCGGAAGCAGCGGACCTTCGACAACGGC
AGCATCCCCCACCAGATCCACCTGGGAGAGCTGCACGCCATTCTGCGGCGGCAGGAAGATTTTTACCCAT
TCCTGAAGGACAACCGGGAAAAGATCGAGAAGATCCTGACCTTCCGCATCCCCTACTACGTGGGCCCTCT
GGCCAGGGGAAACAGCAGATTCGCCTGGATGACCAGAAAGAGCGAGGAAACCATCACCCCCTGGAACTTC
GAGGAAGTGGTGGACAAGGGCGCTTCCGCCCAGAGCTTCATCGAGCGGATGACCAACTTCGATAAGAACC
TGCCCAACGAGAAGGTGCTGCCCAAGCACAGCCTGCTGTACGAGTACTTCACCGTGTATAACGAGCTGAC
CAAAGTGAAATACGTGACCGAGGGAATGAGAAAGCCCGCCTTCCTGAGCGGCGAGCAGAAAAAGGCCATC
GTGGACCTGCTGTTCAAGACCAACCGGAAAGTGACCGTGAAGCAGCTGAAAGAGGACTACTTCAAGAAAA
TCGAGTGCTTCGACTCCGTGGAAATCTCCGGCGTGGAAGATCGGTTCAACGCCTCCCTGGGCACATACCA
CGATCTGCTGAAAATTATCAAGGACAAGGACTTCCTGGACAATGAGGAAAACGAGGACATTCTGGAAGAT
ATCGTGCTGACCCTGACACTGTTTGAGGACAGAGAGATGATCGAGGAACGGCTGAAAACCTATGCCCACC
TGTTCGACGACAAAGTGATGAAGCAGCTGAAGCGGCGGAGATACACCGGCTGGGGCAGGCTGAGCCGGAA
GCTGATCAACGGCATCCGGGACAAGCAGTCCGGCAAGACAATCCTGGATTTCCTGAAGTCCGACGGCTTC
GCCAACAGAAACTTCATGCAGCTGATCCACGACGACAGCCTGACCTTTAAAGAGGACATCCAGAAAGCCC
AGGTGTCCGGCCAGGGCGATAGCCTGCACGAGCACATTGCCAATCTGGCCGGCAGCCCCGCCATTAAGAA
GGGCATCCTGCAGACAGTGAAGGTGGTGGACGAGCTCGTGAAAGTGATGGGCCGGCACAAGCCCGAGAAC
ATCGTGATCGAAATGGCCAGAGAGAACCAGACCACCCAGAAGGGACAGAAGAACAGCCGCGAGAGAATGA
AGCGGATCGAAGAGGGCATCAAAGAGCTGGGCAGCCAGATCCTGAAAGAACACCCCGTGGAAAACACCCA
GCTGCAGAACGAGGCGCTGTACCTGTACTACCTGCAGAATGGGCGGGATATGTACGTGGACCAGGAACTG
GACATCAACCGGCTGTCCGACTACGATGTGGACCATATCGTGCCTCAGAGCTTTCTGGCCGACGACTCCA
TCGACAACAAGGTGCTGACCAGAAGCGACAAGAACCGGGGCAAGAGCGACAACGTGCCCTCCGAAGAGGT
CGTGAAGAAGATGAAGAACTACTGGCGGCAGCTGCTGAACGCCAAGCTGATTACCCAGAGAAAGTTCGAC
AATCTGACCAAGGCCGAGAGAGGCGGCCTGAGCGAACTGGATAAGGCCGGCTTCATCAAGAGACAGCTGG
TGGAAACCCGGCAGATCACAAAGCACGTGGCACAGATCCTGGACTCCCGGATGAACACTAAGTACGACGA
GAATGACAAGCTGATCCGGGAAGTGAAAGTGATCACCCTGAAGTCCAAGCTGGTGTCCGATTTCCGGAAG
GATTTCCAGTTTTACAAAGTGCGCGAGATCAACAACTACCACCACGCCCACGACGCCTACCTGAACGCCG
TCGTGGGAACCGCCCTGATCAAAAAGTACCCTGCGCTGGAAAGCGAGTTCGTGTACGGCGACTACAAGGT
GTACGACGTGCGGAAGATGATCGCCAAGAGCGAGCAGGAAATCGGCAAGGCTACCGCCAAGTACTTCTTC
TACAGCAACATCATGAACTTTTTCAAGACCGAGATTACCCTGGCCAACGGCGAGATCCGGAAGGCGCCTC
TGATCGAGACAAACGGCGAAACCGGGGAGATCGTGTGGGATAAGGGCCGGGATTTTGCCACCGTGCGGAA
AGTGCTGAGCATGCCCCAAGTGAATATCGTGAAAAAGACCGAGGTGCAGACAGGCGGCTTCAGCAAAGAG
TCTATCCTGCCCAAGAGGAACAGCGATAAGCTGATCGCCAGAAAGAAGGACTGGGACCCTAAGAAGTACG
GCGGCTTCGACAGCCCCACCGTGGCCTATTCTGTGCTGGTGGTGGCCAAAGTGGAAAAGGGCAAGTCCAA
GAAACTGAAGAGTGTGAAAGAGCTGCTGGGGATCACCATCATGGAAAGAAGCAGCTTCGAGAAGAATCCC
ATCGACTTTCTGGAAGCCAAGGGCTACAAAGAAGTGAAAAAGGACCTGATCATCAAGCTGCCTAAGTACT
CCCTGTTCGAGCTGGAAAACGGCCGGAAGAGAATGCTGGCCTCTGCCGGCGAACTGCAGAAGGGAAACGA
ACTGGCCCTGCCCTCCAAATATGTGAACTTCCTGTACCTGGCCAGCCACTATGAGAAGCTGAAGGGCTCC
CCCGAGGATAATGAGCAGAAACAGCTGTTTGTGGAACAGCACAAGCACTACCTGGACGAGATCATCGAGC
AGATCAGCGAGTTCTCCAAGAGAGTGATCCTGGCCGACGCTAATCTGGACAAAGTGCTGTCCGCCTACAA
CAAGCACCGGGATAAGCCCATCAGAGAGCAGGCCGAGAATATCATCCACCTGTTTACCCTGACCAATCTG
GGAGCCCCTGCCGCCTTCAAGTACTTTGACACCACCATCGACCGGAAGAGGTACACCAGCACCAAAGAGG
TGCTGGACGCCACCCTGATCCACCAGAGCATCACCGGCCTGTACGAGACACGGATCGACCTGTCTCAGCT
GGGAGGCGACAAAAGGCCGGCGGCCACGAAAAAGGCCGGCCAGGCAAAAAAGAAAAAGGAATTCGGCAGT
GGAGAGGGCAGAGGAAGTCTGCTAACATGCGGTGACGTCGAGGAGAATCCTGGCCCAATGACCGAGTACA
AGCCCACGGTGCGCCTCGCCACCCGCGACGACGTCCCCAGGGCCGTACGCACCCTCGCCGCCGCGTTCGC
CGACTACCCCGCCACGCGCCACACCGTCGATCCGGACCGCCACATCGAGCGGGTCACCGAGCTGCAAGAA
CTCTTCCTCACGCGCGTCGGGCTCGACATCGGCAAGGTGTGGGTCGCGGACGACGGCGCCGCGGTGGCGG
TCTGGACCACGCCGGAGAGCGTCGAAGCGGGGGCGGTGTTCGCCGAGATCGGCCCGCGCATGGCCGAGTT
GAGCGGTTCCCGGCTGGCCGCGCAGCAACAGATGGAAGGCCTCCTGGCGCCGCACCGGCCCAAGGAGCCC
GCGTGGTTCCTGGCCACCGTCGGAGTCTCGCCCGACCACCAGGGCAAGGGTCTGGGCAGCGCCGTCGTGC
TCCCCGGAGTGGAGGCGGCCGAGCGCGCCGGGGTGCCCGCCTTCCTGGAGACCTCCGCGCCCCGCAACCT
CCCCTTCTACGAGCGGCTCGGCTTCACCGTCACCGCCGACGTCGAGGTGCCCGAAGGACCGCGCACCTGG
TGCATGACCCGCAAGCCCGGTGCCTGAGAATTCTAACTAGAGCTCGCTGATCAGCCTCGACTGTGCCTTC
TAGTTGCCAGCCATCTGTTGTTTGCCCCTCCCCCGTGCCTTCCTTGACCCTGGAAGGTGCCACTCCCACT
GTCCTTTCCTAATAAAATGAGGAAATTGCATCGCATTGTCTGAGTAGGTGTCATTCTATTCTGGGGGGTG
GGGTGGGGCAGGACAGCAAGGGGGAGGATTGGGAAGAGAATAGCAGGCATGCTGGGGAGCGGCCGCAGGA
ACCCCTAGTGATGGAGTTGGCCACTCCCTCTCTGCGCGCTCGCTCGCTCACTGAGGCCGGGCGACCAAAG
GTCGCCCGACGCCCGGGCTTTGCCCGGGCGGCCTCAGTGAGCGAGCGAGCGCGCAGCTGCCTGCAGGGGC
GCCTGATGCGGTATTTTCTCCTTACGCATCTGTGCGGTATTTCACACCGCATA
[95 nt withheld, positions 6634-6728]
T
[46 nt withheld, positions 6730-6775]
C
[141 nt withheld, positions 6777-6917]
CCTTTGACGTTGGAGTCCACGTTCTTT
[37 nt withheld, positions 6945-6981]
ACTCTATCTCGGGCTATTCTTTTGATTTATAAGGGATTTTGCCGATTTCGGTCTATTGGTTAAAAAATGA
GCTGATTTAACAAAAATTTAACGCGAATTTTAACAAAATATTAACGTTTACAATTTTATGGTGCACTCTC
AGTACAATCTGCTCTGATGCCGCATAGTTAAGCCAGCCCCGACACCCGCCAACACCCGCTGACGCGCCCT
GACGGGCTTGTCTGCTCCCGGCATCCGCTTACAGACAAGCTGTGACCGTCTCCGGGAGCTGCATGTGTCA
GAGGTTTTCACCGTCATCACCGAAACGCGCGAGACGAAAGGGCCTCGTGATACGCCTATTTTTATAGGTT
AATGTCATGATAATAATGGTTTCTTAGACGTCAGGTGGCACTTTTCGGGGAAATGTGCGCGGAACCCCTA
TTTGTTTATTTTTCTAAATACATTCAAATATGTATCCGCTCATGAGACAATAACCCTGATAAATGCTTCA
ATAATATTGAAAAAGGAAGAGTATGAGTATTCAACATTTCCGTGTCGCCCTTATTCCCTTTTTTGCGGCA
TTTTGCCTTCCTGTTTTTGCTCACCCAGAAACGCTGGTGAAAGTAAAAGATGCTGAAGATCAGTTGGGTG
CACGAGTGGGTTACATCGAACTGGATCTCAACAGCGGTAAGATCCTTGAGAGTTTTCGCCCCGAAGAACG
TTTTCCAATGATGAGCACTTTTAAAGTTCTGCTATGTGGCGCGGTATTATCCCGTATTGACGCCGGGCAA
GAGCAACTCGGTCGCCGCATACACTATTCTCAGAATGACTTGGTTGAGTACTCACCAGTCACAGAAAAGC
ATCTTACGGATGGCATGACAGTAAGAGAATTATGCAGTGCTGCCATAACCATGAGTGATAACACTGCGGC
CAACTTACTTCTGACAACGATCGGAGGACCGAAGGAGCTAACCGCTTTTTTGCACAACATGGGGGATCAT
GTAACTCGCCTTGATCGTTGGGAACCGGAGCTGAATGAAGCCATACCAAACGACGAGCGTGACACCACGA
TGCCTGTAGCAATGGCAACAACGTTGCGCAAACTATTAACTGGCGAACTACTTACTCTAGCTTCCCGGCA
ACAATTAATAGACTGGATGGAGGCGGATAAAGTTGCAGGACCACTTCTGCGCTCGGCCCTTCCGGCTGGC
TGGTTTATTGCTGATAAATCTGGAGCCGGTGAGCGTGGAAGCCGCGGTATCATTGCAGCACTGGGGCCAG
ATGGTAAGCCCTCCCGTATCGTAGTTATCTACACGACGGGGAGTCAGGCAACTATGGATGAACGAAATAG
ACAGATCGCTGAGATAGGTGCCTCACTGATTAAGCATTGGTAACTGTCAGACCAAGTTTACTCATATATA
CTTTAGATTGATTTAAAACTTCATTTTTAATTTAAAAGGATCTAGGTGAAGATCCTTTTTGATAATCTCA
TGACCAAAATCCCTTAACGTGAGTTTTCGTTCCACTGAGCGTCAGACCCCGTAGAAAAGATCAAAGGATC
TTCTTGAGATCCTTTTTTTCTGCGCGTAATCTGCTGCTTGCAAACAAAAAAACCACCGCTACCAGCGGTG
GTTTGTTTGCCGGATCAAGAGCTACCAACTCTTTTTCCGAAGGTAACTGGCTTCAGCAGAGCGCAGATAC
CAAATACTGTTCTTCTAGTGTAGCCGTAGTTAGGCCACCACTTCAAGAACTCTGTAGCACCGCCTACATA
CCTCGCTCTGCTAATCCTGTTACCAGTGGCTGCTGCCAGTGGCGATAAGTCGTGTCTTACCGGGTTGGAC
TCAAGACGATAGTTACCGGATAAGGCGCAGCGGTCGGGCTGAACGGGGGGTTCGTGCACACAGCCCAGCT
TGGAGCGAACGACCTACACCGAACTGAGATACCTACAGCGTGAGCTATGAGAAAGCGCCACGCTTCCCGA
AGGGAGAAAGGCGGACAGGTATCCGGTAAGCGGCAGGGTCGGAACAGGAGAGCGCACGAGGGAGCTTCCA
GGGGGAAACGCCTGGTATCTTTATAGTCCTGTCGGGTTTCGCCACCTCTGACTTGAGCGTCGATTTTTGT
GATGCTCGTCAGGGGGGCGGAGCCTATGGAAAAACGCCAGCAACGCGGCCTTTTTACGGTTCCTGGCCTT
TTGCTGGCCTTTTGCTCACATGT
Features (pLannotate 1.2.2; 19 found; start..end, strand, type, name):
      1..241     +  promoter       U6 promoter: RNA polymerase III promoter for human U6 snRNA
    268..343     +  misc_RNA       gRNA scaffold: guide RNA scaffold for the Streptococcus pyogenes CRISPR/Cas9 system
    350..393     +  misc_RNA       gRNA scaffold (fragment): guide RNA scaffold for the Streptococcus pyogenes CRISPR/Cas9 system
    440..725     +  enhancer       CMV enhancer: human cytomegalovirus immediate early enhancer; contains an 18-bp deletion relative to the standard CMV enhancer
    727..1004    +  promoter       chicken β-actin promoter: No description available
   1005..1232    +  intron         hybrid intron: hybrid between chicken β-actin (CBA) and minute virus of mice (MMV) introns (Gray et al., 2011)
   1370..2971    +  CDS            Cas9(N): N-terminal portion of Streptococcus pyogenes Cas9 (Zetsche et al., 2015)
   2972..5470    +  CDS            Cas9(C): C-terminal portion of Streptococcus pyogenes Cas9 (Zetsche et al., 2015)
   5471..5518    +  CDS            nucleoplasmin NLS: bipartite nuclear localization signal from nucleoplasmin
   5588..6187    +  CDS            PuroR (fragment): puromycin N-acetyltransferase; pac from Streptomyces; confers resistance to puromycin
   6221..6332    +  polyA_signal   bGH poly(A) signal: bovine growth hormone polyadenylation signal
   6437..6577    +  repeat_region  AAV2 ITR: inverted terminal repeat of adeno-associated virus serotype 2 inverted
   6582..6633    -  misc_feature   bom (fragment): basis of mobility region from pBR322
   6652..7107    +  rep_origin     f1 ori (sequence partly withheld): f1 bacteriophage origin of replication; arrow indicates direction of (+) strand synthesis
   7108..7157    -  misc_feature   bom (fragment): basis of mobility region from pBR322
   7259..7294    -  CDS            rop (fragment): Rop protein, which maintains plasmids at low copy number; rop
   7389..7493    +  promoter       AmpR promoter: bla
   7494..8354    +  CDS            AmpR: β-lactamase; bla; confers resistance to ampicillin, carbenicillin, and related antibiotics
   8525..9113    +  rep_origin     ori: high-copy-number ColE1/pMB1/pBR322/pUC origin of replication
