[The description below was written by a language model from this plasmid's Addgene catalogue record and pLannotate feature annotations shown in this document.]
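Description:
pX459V2.0-eSpCas9(1.1)+K810A is an all-in-one mammalian CRISPR expression plasmid of about 9.2 kb. It is derived from the pX459 V2.0 backbone and is supplied as an empty backbone with no guide sequence inserted. In bacteria it is maintained at high copy through a ColE1/pUC-type origin and selected with ampicillin via the β-lactamase gene. An f1 phage origin is also present. The feature table also shows a single AAV2 inverted terminal repeat and short bom and rop fragments, which appear to be leftovers from the backbone's lineage rather than functional parts of a packaging vector.

The plasmid carries two expression units. A human U6 RNA polymerase III promoter sits upstream of the Streptococcus pyogenes guide RNA scaffold, with a short gap between them where a user-defined spacer is introduced by restriction-enzyme cloning. Downstream, a hybrid promoter made of the CMV enhancer, chicken β-actin promoter and a hybrid intron drives S. pyogenes Cas9 fused to a C-terminal nucleoplasmin nuclear localisation signal. The puromycin N-acetyltransferase coding sequence and a bovine growth hormone polyadenylation signal follow. The table does not annotate the element linking Cas9 to the puromycin marker, although the two share one promoter and one poly(A) signal, so transfected cells can be enriched with puromycin.

According to the record, the Cas9 carries the K848A, K1003A and R1060A substitutions that define the enhanced-specificity eSpCas9(1.1) variant, plus an additional K810A change. The associated publication examines Cas9 variants with improved proof-reading and their effect on homology-directed repair. This indicates that the plasmid is used for genome editing in mammalian cells where higher fidelity and more efficient precise repair are wanted.
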