Addgene plasmid #108297: pX459V2.0-eSpCas9(1.1)+K810A
Purpose: (Empty Backbone) pX459 V2.0 (Plasmid #62988) with the K810A, K848A, K1003A, and R1060A mutations
Depositing lab: Yuichiro Miyaoka. Depositing organization: Tokyo Metropolitan Institute of Medical Science. Publication: Clustered regularly interspaced short palindromic repeats (CRISPR)/CRISPR-associated protein 9 with improved proof-reading enhances homology-directed repair. Kato-Inui T, Takahashi G, Hsu S, Miyaoka Y. Nucleic Acids Res. 2018 May 18;46(9):4677-4688. doi: 10.1093/nar/gky264. PubMed 29672770.
Backbone
  Vector backbone: pX459
  Backbone manufacturer: Dr. Feng Zhang's Lab
  Backbone size (bp): 9175
  Vector type: Mammalian Expression, CRISPR
  Selectable markers: Puromycin
Growth in bacteria
  Bacterial resistance: Ampicillin, 100 μg/mL
  Growth temperature: 37°C
  Growth strain: DH5alpha
  Copy number: High Copy
Gene/Insert
  Cloning method: Restriction Enzyme
  Sequencing primers: 5′ ACTATCATATGCTTACCGTAAC
Terms and licenses: Academic/Nonprofit Terms; Industry Terms: Not Available to Industry
How to cite: pX459V2.0-eSpCas9(1.1)+K810A was a gift from Yuichiro Miyaoka (Addgene plasmid # 108297 ; http://n2t.net/addgene:108297 ; RRID:Addgene_108297)
